>Addgene plasmid #78398 | pNXRVa-HACre | depositor full sequence | sequence record 146378 | pNXRVa-HACre sequence 6478 bps
GACGTCTAAGAAACCATTATTATCATGACATTAACCTATAAAAATAGGCGTATCACGAGGCCCTTTCGTC
TCGCGCGTTTCGGTGATGACGGTGAAAACCTCTGACACATGCAGCTCCCGGAGACGGTCACAGCTTGTCT
GTAAGCGGATGCCGGGAGCAGACAAGCCCGTCAGGGCGCGTCAGCGGGTGTTGGCGGGTGTCGGGGCTGG
CTTAACTATGCGGCATCAGAGCAGATTGTACTGAGAGTGCACCATTACGGGGTCATTAGTTCATAGCCCA
TATATGGAGTTCCGCGTTACATAACTTACGGTAAATGGCCCGCCTGGCTGACCGCCCAACGACCCCCGCC
CATTGACGTCAATAATGACGTATGTTCCCATAGTAACGCCAATAGGGACTTTCCATTGACGTCAATGGGT
GGAGTATTTACGGTAAACTGCCCACTTGGCAGTACATCAAGTGTATCATATGCCAAGTACGCCCCCTATT
GACGTCAATGACGGTAAATGGCCCGCCTGGCATTATGCCCAGTACATGACCTTATGGGACTTTCCTACTT
GGCAGTACATCTACGTATTAGTCATCGCTATTACCATGGTGATGCGGTTTTGGCAGTACATCAATGGGCG
TGGATAGCGGTTTGACTCACGGGGATTTCCAAGTCTCCACCCCATTGACGTCAATGGGAGTTTGTTTTGG
CACCAAAATCAACGGGACTTTCCAAAATGTCGTAACAACTCCGCCCCATTGACGCAAATGGGCGGTAGGC
GTGTACGGTGGGAGGTCTATATAAGCAGAGCTGGTTTAGTGAACCGTCAGATCCGCTAGGATCTCGAGCT
CAAGCTTCGTACGCTGCAGGTCGACGGATCCCCGGGTTAATTAACGCTAGCATGTACCCATACGATGTTC
CTGACTATGCGGGCTACCCGTATGACGTGCCGGACTATGCAGGAGCCTATCCTTATGACGTTCCAGATTA
CGCTGGTTCTAGATGTACTCCACCAAAGAAGAAGAGAAAGGTTGCCCCTAGCATGGCCAATTTACTGACC
GTACACCAAAATTTGCCTGCATTACCGGTCGATGCAACGAGTGATGAGGTTCGCAAGAACCTGATGGACA
TGTTCAGGGATCGCCAGGCGTTTTCTGAGCATACCTGGAAAATGCTTCTGTCCGTTTGCCGGTCGTGGGC
GGCATGGTGCAAGTTGAATAACCGGAAATGGTTTCCCGCAGAACCTGAAGATGTTCGCGATTATCTTCTA
TATCTTCAGGCGCGCGGTCTGGCAGTAAAAACTATCCAGCAACATTTGGGCCAGCTAAACATGCTTCATC
GTCGGTCCGGGCTGCCACGACCAAGTGACAGCAATGCTGTTTCACTGGTTATGCGGCGGATCCGAAAAGA
AAACGTTGATGCCGGTGAACGTGCAAAACAGGCTCTAGCGTTCGAACGCACTGATTTCGACCAGGTTCGT
TCACTCATGGAAAATAGCGATCGCTGCCAGGATATACGTAATCTGGCATTTCTGGGGATTGCTTATAACA
CCCTGTTACGTATAGCCGAAATTGCCAGGATCAGGGTTAAAGATATCTCACGTACTGACGGTGGGAGAAT
GTTAATCCATATTGGCAGAACGAAAACGCTGGTTAGCACCGCAGGTGTAGAGAAGGCACTTAGCCTGGGG
GTAACTAAACTGGTCGAGCGATGGATTTCCGTCTCTGGTGTAGCTGATGATCCGAATAACTACCTGTTTT
GCCGGGTCAGAAAAAATGGTGTTGCCGCGCCATCTGCCACCAGCCAGCTATCAACTCGCGCCCTGGAAGG
GATTTTTGAAGCAACTCATCGATTGATTTACGGCGCTAAGGATGACTCTGGTCAGAGATACCTGGCCTGG
TCTGGACACAGTGCCCGTGTCGGAGCCGCGCGAGATATGGCCCGCGCTGGAGTTTCAATACCGGAGATCA
TGCAAGCTGGTGGCTGGACCAATGTAAATATTGTCATGAACTATATCCGTAACCTGGATAGTGAAACAGG
GGCAATGGTGCGCCTGCTGGAAGATGGCGATTCTAGATGAGGCGCGCCACTTCTAAATAAGCGAATTTCT
TATGATTTATGATTTTTATTATTAAATAAGTTATAAAAAAAATAAGTGTATACAAATTTTAAAGTGACTC
TTAGGTTTTAAAACGAAAATTCTTATTCTTGAGTAACTCTTTCCTGTAGGTCAGGTTGCTTTCTCAGGTA
TAGTATGAGGTCGCTCTTATTGACCACACCTCTACCGGCAGATCCGCTAGGGATAACAGGGTAATATAGA
TCTGTTTAGCTTGCCTCGTCCCCGCCGGGTCACCCGGCCAGCGACATGGAGGCCCAGAATACCCTCCTTG
ACAGTCTTGACGTGCGCAGCTCAGGGGCATGATGTGACTGTCGCCCGTACATTTAGCCCATACATCCCCA
TGTATAATCATTTGCATCCATACATTTTGATGGCCGCACGGCGCGAAGCAAAAATTACGGCTCCTCGCTG
CAGACCTGCGAGCAGGGAAACGCTCCCCTCACAGACGCGTTGAATTGTCCCCACGCCGCGCCCCTGTAGA
GAAATATAAAAGGTTAGGATTTGCCACTGAGGTTCTTCTTTCATATACTTCCTTTTAAAATCTTGCTAGG
ATACAGTTCTCACATCACATCCGAACATAAACAACCATGGGTAAGGAAAAGACTCACGTTTCGAGGCCGC
GATTAAATTCCAACATGGATGCTGATTTATATGGGTATAAATGGGCTCGCGATAATGTCGGGCAATCAGG
TGCGACAATCTATCGATTGTATGGGAAGCCCGATGCGCCAGAGTTGTTTCTGAAACATGGCAAAGGTAGC
GTTGCCAATGATGTTACAGATGAGATGGTCAGACTAAACTGGCTGACGGAATTTATGCCTCTTCCGACCA
TCAAGCATTTTATCCGTACTCCTGATGATGCATGGTTACTCACCACTGCGATCCCCGGCAAAACAGCATT
CCAGGTATTAGAAGAATATCCTGATTCAGGTGAAAATATTGTTGATGCGCTGGCAGTGTTCCTGCGCCGG
TTGCATTCGATTCCTGTTTGTAATTGTCCTTTTAACAGCGATCGCGTATTTCGTCTCGCTCAGGCGCAAT
CACGAATGAATAACGGTTTGGTTGATGCGAGTGATTTTGATGACGAGCGTAATGGCTGGCCTGTTGAACA
AGTCTGGAAAGAAATGCATAAGCTTTTGCCATTCTCACCGGATTCAGTCGTCACTCATGGTGATTTCTCA
CTTGATAACCTTATTTTTGACGAGGGGAAATTAATAGGTTGTATTGATGTTGGACGAGTCGGAATCGCAG
ACCGATACCAGGATCTTGCCATCCTATGGAACTGCCTCGGTGAGTTTTCTCCTTCATTACAGAAACGGCT
TTTTCAAAAATATGGTATTGATAATCCTGATATGAATAAATTGCAGTTTCATTTGATGCTCGATGAGTTT
TTCTAATCAGTACTGACAATAAAAAGATTCTTGTTTTCAAGAACTTGTCATTTGTATAGTTTTTTTATAT
TGTAGTTGTTCTATTTTAATCAAATGTTAGCGTGATTTATATTTTTTTTCGCCTCGACATCATCTGCCCA
GATGCGAAGTTAAGTGCGCAGAAAGTAATATCATGCGTCAATCGTATGTGAATGCTGGTCGCTATACTGC
TGTCGATTCGATACTAACGCCGCCATCCAGTTTAAACGAGCTCGAATTCTAGGTAGGCATTTTGTTTAGT
TAAAGGTACTTAAGTAATTAGTATAAACGAACCAATTTTATAATCAGGAAGTTAAGTGAATGGTAGCACA
TGTCGTAAAAATTGTGAATTTTTATTGAATAATATTTTAAATACAAGCCTTTCTAGACTAGGTATACTCA
TAAACATATATGAGCAAAAGGATAGAGGAGATTACATTGCATCTTCTACAAATTTATTTATTGCCCTTTA
CTGAAAAATTAAATAATGAGTACTAAATGATAAAAAGCGCTCAGTACAAGAAAGATTGCAAAAATATTGC
ATTCTTCATGAATTAAAGTTGCATATAAGGCATATTGAAAGTAATAGTACTAAAACAGCAGTTAGCGAAA
ATTAATAGAATTATATTCGCAAGACAATTGTGACATTAAATTAAAAAATTGTAGAATTTTTACTATCCTC
TTTAACGCCATGAGCCTTTATAAAAAGGTTAAATTAGTTTTAACATTCTTTTTTTGAGTAAGAGTTTACA
ATTTATCAAAACCTGTGTTATTATATTCATTAGTTTCAATTTATTAGCATCTAGAGAAAAATCAATTGGC
AGTTACATTGTTGGAATTTATGAAGAAAAAGAATCTACAACGGAGAATAAGTTGCTGATCGCTTTCCCTA
AAATTGTATATTTTGCTGAGCTTATTTTGACATTTCGTTGAAGTTTTCTCTAATTCGCATTCATTTTAAG
TAAAACAATGAGAAATAAAATTACAAAAAATACAAATTAAAATACAATTTTTAGCTATAATTATAGACCT
AGGCTTCCTCGCTCACTGACTCGCTGCGCTCGGTCGTTCGGCTGCGGCGAGCGGTATCAGCTCACTCAAA
GGCGGTAATACGGTTATCCACAGAATCAGGGGATAACGCAGGAAAGAACATGTGAGCAAAAGGCCAGCAA
AAGGCCAGGAACCGTAAAAAGGCCGCGTTGCTGGCGTTTTTCCATAGGCTCCGCCCCCCTGACGAGCATC
ACAAAAATCGACGCTCAAGTCAGAGGTGGCGAAACCCGACAGGACTATAAAGATACCAGGCGTTTCCCCC
TGGAAGCTCCCTCGTGCGCTCTCCTGTTCCGACCCTGCCGCTTACCGGATACCTGTCCGCCTTTCTCCCT
TCGGGAAGCGTGGCGCTTTCTCAATGCTCACGCTGTAGGTATCTCAGTTCGGTGTAGGTCGTTCGCTCCA
AGCTGGGCTGTGTGCACGAACCCCCCGTTCAGCCCGACCGCTGCGCCTTATCCGGTAACTATCGTCTTGA
GTCCAACCCGGTAAGACACGACTTATCGCCACTGGCAGCAGCCACTGGTAACAGGATTAGCAGAGCGAGG
TATGTAGGCGGTGCTACAGAGTTCTTGAAGTGGTGGCCTAACTACGGCTACACTAGAAGGACAGTATTTG
GTATCTGCGCTCTGCTGAAGCCAGTTACCTTCGGAAAAAGAGTTGGTAGCTCTTGATCCGGCAAACAAAC
CACCGCTGGTAGCGGTGGTTTTTTTGTTTGCAAGCAGCAGATTACGCGCAGAAAAAAAGGATCTCAAGAA
GATCCTTTGATCTTTTCTACGGGGTCTGACGCTCAGTGGAACGAAAACTCACGTTAAGGGATTTTGGTCA
TGAGATTATCAAAAAGGATCTTCACCTAGATCCTTTTAAATTAAAAATGAAGTTTTAAATCAATCTAAAG
TATATATGAGTAAACTTGGTCTGACAGTTACCAATGCTTAATCAGTGAGGCACCTATCTCAGCGATCTGT
CTATTTCGTTCATCCATAGTTGCCTGACTCCCCGTCGTGTAGATAACTACGATACGGGAGGGCTTACCAT
CTGGCCCCAGTGCTGCAATGATACCGCGAGACCCACGCTCACCGGCTCCAGATTTATCAGCAATAAACCA
GCCAGCCGGAAGGGCCGAGCGCAGAAGTGGTCCTGCAACTTTATCCGCCTCCATCCAGTCTATTAATTGT
TGCCGGGAAGCTAGAGTAAGTAGTTCGCCAGTTAATAGTTTGCGCAACGTTGTTGCCATTGCTACAGGCA
TCGTGGTGTCACGCTCGTCGTTTGGTATGGCTTCATTCAGCTCCGGTTCCCAACGATCAAGGCGAGTTAC
ATGATCCCCCATGTTGTGCAAAAAAGCGGTTAGCTCCTTCGGTCCTCCGATCGTTGTCAGAAGTAAGTTG
GCCGCAGTGTTATCACTCATGGTTATGGCAGCACTGCATAATTCTCTTACTGTCATGCCATCCGTAAGAT
GCTTTTCTGTGACTGGTGAGTACTCAACCAAGTCATTCTGAGAATAGTGTATGCGGCGACCGAGTTGCTC
TTGCCCGGCGTCAATACGGGATAATACCGCGCCACATAGCAGAACTTTAAAAGTGCTCATCATTGGAAAA
CGTTCTTCGGGGCGAAAACTCTCAAGGATCTTACCGCTGTTGAGATCCAGTTCGATGTAACCCACTCGTG
CACCCAACTGATCTTCAGCATCTTTTACTTTCACCAGCGTTTCTGGGTGAGCAAAAACAGGAAGGCAAAA
TGCCGCAAAAAAGGGAATAAGGGCGACACGGAAATGTTGAATACTCATACTCTTCCTTTTTCAATATTAT
TGAAGCATTTATCAGGGTTATTGTCTCATGAGCGGATACATATTTGAATGTATTTAGAAAAATAAACAAA
TAGGGGTTCCGCGCACATTTCCCCGAAAAGTGCCACCT
Features (pLannotate 1.2.2; 13 found; start..end, strand, type, name):
     70..105     +  CDS            rop (fragment): Rop protein, which maintains plasmids at low copy number; rop
    207..255     +  misc_feature   bom (fragment): basis of mobility region from pBR322
    295..598     +  enhancer       CMV enhancer: human cytomegalovirus immediate early enhancer
    599..802     +  promoter       CMV promoter: human cytomegalovirus (CMV) immediate early promoter
    830..849     +  misc_feature   MCS (fragment): multiple cloning site
    895..984     +  CDS            3xHA: three tandem HA epitope tags
   1037..2062    +  CDS            Cre: site-specific recombinase Cre is a site-specific recombinase from bacteriophage P1. Recombination occurs at loxP sequences.
   2091..2278    +  terminator     ADH1 terminator: S. cerevisiae ADH1; transcription terminator for the S. cerevisiae alcohol dehydrogenase 1 (ADH1) gene
   2353..3709    +  gene           kanMX: yeast selectable marker conferring kanamycin resistance (Wach et al., 1994)
   3764..4547    -  rep_origin     ars1: Schizosaccharomyces pombe autonomously replicating sequence ars1
   4729..5317    -  rep_origin     ori: high-copy-number ColE1/pMB1/pBR322/pUC origin of replication
   5488..6348    -  CDS            AmpR: β-lactamase; bla; confers resistance to ampicillin, carbenicillin, and related antibiotics
   6349..6453    -  promoter       AmpR promoter: bla
