[The description below was written by a language model from this plasmid's Addgene catalogue record and pLannotate feature annotations shown in this document.]
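Description:
pNXRVa-HACre is a 6,478 bp yeast expression plasmid built on the pFA6a-kanMX6 backbone and intended for constitutive production of Cre recombinase in fission yeast. In bacteria it is maintained as a high-copy plasmid through a ColE1/pUC-type origin and selected with ampicillin via the β-lactamase gene and its native promoter; short remnants of the pBR322 rop and bom regions are also annotated. For the yeast host, the plasmid carries the Schizosaccharomyces pombe autonomously replicating sequence ars1, which allows episomal replication rather than requiring integration, and the kanMX6 cassette, which confers resistance to G418.

The payload is a 3xHA-nls-Cre open reading frame. In the feature table, three tandem HA epitope tags lie upstream of the Cre coding sequence, with a short unannotated gap between them that presumably holds the nuclear localisation signal named in the insert, although that element is not itself annotated. The fusion sits downstream of the human cytomegalovirus immediate early enhancer and promoter and a fragment of a multiple cloning site, and is followed by the S. cerevisiae ADH1 transcription terminator. The CMV element is the only promoter annotated upstream of Cre and so appears to provide the constitutive expression described in the record.

Cre catalyses site-specific recombination between loxP sequences, and the HA tags allow the protein to be detected with anti-HA antibodies. The associated publication concerns sequential and counter-selectable cassettes for fission yeast, which suggests the plasmid is introduced to excise or rearrange lox-flanked marker cassettes in the genome so that markers can be reused. The record itself does not spell out this application.
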