Addgene plasmid #78398: pNXRVa-HACre
Purpose: constitutive Cre expression vector
Depositing lab: Kazunori Tomita. Depositing organization: University College London. Publication: Sequential and counter-selectable cassettes for fission yeast. Amelina H, Moiseeva V, Collopy LC, Pearson SR, Armstrong CA, Tomita K. BMC Biotechnol. 2016 Nov 8;16(1):76. 10.1186/s12896-016-0307-4 PubMed 27825338.
Backbone
  Vector backbone: pFA6a-kanMX6
  Vector type: Yeast Expression
  Selectable markers: Neomycin (select with G418)
Growth in bacteria
  Bacterial resistance: Ampicillin, 100 μg/mL
  Growth temperature: 37°C
  Growth strain: DH5alpha
  Copy number: High Copy
Gene/Insert 1
  Gene/Insert name: 3xHA-nls-Cre
Gene/Insert 2
  Gene/Insert name: kanMX6
  Insert size (bp): 1386
Terms and licenses: Academic/Nonprofit Terms; Industry Terms: Not Available to Industry
How to cite: pNXRVa-HACre was a gift from Kazunori Tomita (Addgene plasmid # 78398 ; http://n2t.net/addgene:78398 ; RRID:Addgene_78398)
