>Addgene plasmid #78398 | pNXRVa-HACre | addgene partial sequence | sequence record 149688 | CMV-F 5'-CGCAAATGGGCGGTAGGCGTG-3'
CTGGTTTAGTGAACCGTCAGATCCGCTAGGATCTCGAGCTCAAGCTTCGTACGCTGCAGGTCGACGGATC
CCCGGGTTAATTAACGCTAGCATGTACCCATACGATGTTCCTGACTATGCGGGCTACCCGTATGACGTGC
CGGACTATGCAGGAGCCTATCCTTATGACGTTCCAGATTACGCTGGTTCTAGATGTACTCCACCAAAGAA
GAAGAGAAAGGTTGCCCCTAGCATGGCCAATTTACTGACCGTACACCAAAATTTGCCTGCATTACCGGTC
GATGCAACGAGTGATGAGGTTCGCAAGAACCTGATGGACATGTTCAGGGATCGCCAGGCGTTTTCTGAGC
ATACCTGGAAAATGCTTCTGTCCGTTTGCCGGTCGTGGGCGGCATGGTGCAAGTTGAATAACCGGAAATG
GTTTCCCGCAGAACCTGAAGATGTTCGCGATTATCTTCTATATCTTCAGGCGCGCGGTCTGGCAGTAAAA
ACTATCCAGCAACATTTGGGCCAGCTAAACATGCTTCATCGTCGGTCCGGGCTGCCACGACCAAGTGACA
GCAATGCTGTTTCACTGGTTATGCGGCGGATCCGAAAAGAAAACGTTGATGCCGGTGAACGTGCAAAACA
GGCTCTAGCGTTCGAACGCACTGATTTCGACCAGGTTCGTTCACTCATGGAAAATAGCGATCGCTGCCAG
GATATACGTAATCTGGCATTTCTGGGGATTGCTTATAACACCCTGTTACGTATAGCCGAAATTGCCAGGA
TCAGGGTTAAAGATATCTCACGTACTGACGGTGGGAGAATGTTAATCCATATTGGCAGAACGAAAACGCT
GGTTAGCACCGCAGGTGTAGAGAAGGCACTTAGCCTGGGGGTAACTAAACTGGTCGAGCGATGGATTTCC
GTCTCTGGTGTAGCTGATGATCCGAATAACTACCTGTTTTGCCGGGTCAGAAAAAATGGTGTTGCCGCGC
CATCTGCCACCAGCCAGCTATCAACTCGCGCCCTGGAAGGGATTTTTGAAGCAACTCATCGATTGATTTA
CGGC
