>Addgene plasmid #78398 | pNXRVa-HACre | addgene partial sequence | sequence record 149691 | Tef-promoter-F 5'-GGATACAGTTCTCACATCAC-3'
TAAGGAAAAGACTCACGTTTCGAGGCCGCGATTAAATTCCAACATGGATGCTGATTTATATGGGTATAAA
TGGGCTCGCGATAATGTCGGGCAATCAGGTGCGACAATCTATCGATTGTATGGGAAGCCCGATGCGCCAG
AGTTGTTTCTGAAACATGGCAAAGGTAGCGTTGCCAATGATGTTACAGATGAGATGGTCAGACTAAACTG
GCTGACGGAATTTATGCCTCTTCCGACCATCAAGCATTTTATCCGTACTCCTGATGATGCATGGTTACTC
ACCACTGCGATCCCCGGCAAAACAGCATTCCAGGTATTAGAAGAATATCCTGATTCAGGTGAAAATATTG
TTGATGCGCTGGCAGTGTTCCTGCGCCGGTTGCATTCGATTCCTGTTTGTAATTGTCCTTTTAACAGCGA
TCGCGTATTTCGTCTCGCTCAGGCGCAATCACGAATGAATAACGGTTTGGTTGATGCGAGTGATTTTGAT
GACGAGCGTAATGGCTGGCCTGTTGAACAAGTCTGGAAAGAAATGCATAAGCTTTTGCCATTCTCACCGG
ATTCAGTCGTCACTCATGGTGATTTCTCACTTGATAACCTTATTTTTGACGAGGGGAAATTAATAGGTTG
TATTGATGTTGGACGAGTCGGAATCGCAGACCGATACCAGGATCTTGCCATCCTATGGAACTGCCTCGGT
GAGTTTTCTCCTTCATTACAGAAACGGCTTTTTCAAAAATATGGTATTGATAATCCTGATATGAATAAAT
TGCAGTTTCATTTGATGCTCGATGAGTTTTTCTAATCAGTACTGACAATAAAAAGATTCTTGTTTTCAAG
AACTTGTCATTTGTATAGTTTTTTTATATTG
